>Addgene plasmid #46963 | pICE-HA-NLS-I-PpoI | depositor full sequence | sequence record 66854 | pICE-HA-NLS-I-PpoI sequence 5530 bps
TCGAGACGCGTCTGCAGTCTAGATAAACCCGCTGATCAGCCTCGACTGTGCCTTCTAGTTGCCAGCCATC
TGTTGTTTGCCCCTCCCCCGTGCCTTCCTTGACCCTGGAAGGTGCCACTCCCACTGTCCTTTCCTAATAA
AATGAGGAAATTGCATCGCATTGTCTGAGTAGGTGTCATTCTATTCTGGGGGGTGGGGTGGGGCAGGACA
GCAAGGGGGAGGATTGGGAAGACAATAGCAGGCATGCTGGGGATGCGGTGGGCTCTATGGCTTCTGAGGC
GGAAAGAACCAGCTGGGGCTCTAGGGGGTATCCCC
[124 nt withheld, positions 316-439]
C
[91 nt withheld, positions 441-531]
A
[49 nt withheld, positions 533-581]
CCTTTGACGTTGGAGTCCACGTTCTTT
[37 nt withheld, positions 609-645]
ACCCTATCTCGGTCTATTCTTTTGATTTATAAGGGATTTTGCCGATTTCGGCCTATTGGTTAAAAAATGA
GCTGATTTAACAAAAATTTAACGCGAATTAATTCTGTGGAATGTGTGTCAGTTAGGGTGTGGAAAGTCCC
CAGGCTCCCCAGCAGGCAGAAGTATGCAAAGCATGCATCTCAATTAGTCAGCAACCAGGTGTGGAAAGTC
CCCAGGCTCCCCAGCAGGCAGAAGTATGCAAAGCATGCATCTCAATTAGTCAGCAACCATAGTCCCGCCC
CTAACTCCGCCCATCCCGCCCCTAACTCCGCCCAGTTCCGCCCATTCTCCGCCCCATGGCTGACTAATTT
TTTTTATTTATGCAGAGGCCGAGGCCGCCTCTGCCTCTGAGCTATTCCAGAAGTAGTGAGGAGGCTTTTT
TGGAGGCCTAGGCTTTTGCAAAAAGCTCCCGGGAGCTTGTATATCCATTTTCGGATCTGATCAGCACGTG
ACCATGACCGAGTACAAGCCCACGGTGCGCCTCGCCACCCGCGACGACGTCCCCAGGGCCGTACGCACCC
TCGCCGCCGCGTTCGCCGACTACCCCGCCACGCGCCACACCGTCGATCCGGACCGCCACATCGAGCGGGT
CACCGAGCTGCAAGAACTCTTCCTCACGCGCGTCGGGCTCGACATCGGCAAGGTGTGGGTCGCGGACGAC
GGCGCCGCGGTGGCGGTCTGGACCACGCCGGAGAGCGTCGAAGCGGGGGCGGTGTTCGCCGAGATCGGCC
CGCGCATGGCCGAGTTGAGCGGTTCCCGGCTGGCCGCGCAGCAACAGATGGAAGGCCTCCTGGCGCCGCA
CCGGCCCAAGGAGCCCGCGTGGTTCCTGGCCACCGTCGGCGTCTCGCCCGACCACCAGGGCAAGGGTCTG
GGCAGCGCCGTCGTGCTCCCCGGAGTGGAGGCGGCCGAGCGCGCCGGGGTGCCCGCCTTCCTGGAGACCT
CCGCGCCCCGCAACCTCCCCTTCTACGAGCGGCTCGGCTTCACCGTCACCGCCGACGTCGAGGTGCCCGA
AGGACCGCGCACCTGGTGCATGACCCGCAAGCCCGGTGCCTGACACGTGCTACGAGATTTCGATTCCACC
GCCGCCTTCTATGAAAGGTTGGGCTTCGGAATCGTTTTCCGGGACGCCGGCTGGATGATCCTCCAGCGCG
GGGATCTCATGCTGGAGTTCTTCGCCCACCCCAACTTGTTTATTGCAGCTTATAATGGTTACAAATAAAG
CAATAGCATCACAAATTTCACAAATAAAGCATTTTTTTCACTGCATTCTAGTTGTGGTTTGTCCAAACTC
ATCAATGTATCTTATCATGTCTGGCTAGCCGTCGACCTCTAGCTAGAGCTTGGCGTAATCATGGTCATAG
CTGTTTCCTGTGTGAAATTGTTATCCGCTCACAATTCCACACAACATACGAGCCGGAAGCATAAAGTGTA
AAGCCTGGGGTGCCTAATGAGTGAGCTAACTCACATTAATTGCGTTGCGCTCACTGCCCGCTTTCCAGTC
GGGAAACCTGTCGTGCCAGCTGCATTAATGAATCGGCCAACGCGCGGGGAGAGGCGGTTTGCGTATTGGG
CGCTCTTCCGCTTCCTCGCTCACTGACTCGCTGCGCTCGGTCGTTCGGCTGCGGCGAGCGGTATCAGCTC
ACTCAAAGGCGGTAATACGGTTATCCACAGAATCAGGGGATAACGCAGGAAAGAACATGTGAGCAAAAGG
CCAGCAAAAGGCCAGGAACCGTAAAAAGGCCGCGTTGCTGGCGTTTTTCCATAGGCTCCGCCCCCCTGAC
GAGCATCACAAAAATCGACGCTCAAGTCAGAGGTGGCGAAACCCGACAGGACTATAAAGATACCAGGCGT
TTCCCCCTGGAAGCTCCCTCGTGCGCTCTCCTGTTCCGACCCTGCCGCTTACCGGATACCTGTCCGCCTT
TCTCCCTTCGGGAAGCGTGGCGCTTTCTCATAGCTCACGCTGTAGGTATCTCAGTTCGGTGTAGGTCGTT
CGCTCCAAGCTGGGCTGTGTGCACGAACCCCCCGTTCAGCCCGACCGCTGCGCCTTATCCGGTAACTATC
GTCTTGAGTCCAACCCGGTAAGACACGACTTATCGCCACTGGCAGCAGCCACTGGTAACAGGATTAGCAG
AGCGAGGTATGTAGGCGGTGCTACAGAGTTCTTGAAGTGGTGGCCTAACTACGGCTACACTAGAAGAACA
GTATTTGGTATCTGCGCTCTGCTGAAGCCAGTTACCTTCGGAAAAAGAGTTGGTAGCTCTTGATCCGGCA
AACAAACCACCGCTGGTAGCGGTTTTTTTGTTTGCAAGCAGCAGATTACGCGCAGAAAAAAAGGATCTCA
AGAAGATCCTTTGATCTTTTCTACGGGGTCTGACGCTCAGTGGAACGAAAACTCACGTTAAGGGATTTTG
GTCATGAGATTATCAAAAAGGATCTTCACCTAGATCCTTTTAAATTAAAAATGAAGTTTTAAATCAATCT
AAAGTATATATGAGTAAACTTGGTCTGACAGTTACCAATGCTTAATCAGTGAGGCACCTATCTCAGCGAT
CTGTCTATTTCGTTCATCCATAGTTGCCTGACTCCCCGTCGTGTAGATAACTACGATACGGGAGGGCTTA
CCATCTGGCCCCAGTGCTGCAATGATACCGCGAGACCCACGCTCACCGGCTCCAGATTTATCAGCAATAA
ACCAGCCAGCCGGAAGGGCCGAGCGCAGAAGTGGTCCTGCAACTTTATCCGCCTCCATCCAGTCTATTAA
TTGTTGCCGGGAAGCTAGAGTAAGTAGTTCGCCAGTTAATAGTTTGCGCAACGTTGTTGCCATTGCTACA
GGCATCGTGGTGTCACGCTCGTCGTTTGGTATGGCTTCATTCAGCTCCGGTTCCCAACGATCAAGGCGAG
TTACATGATCCCCCATGTTGTGCAAAAAAGCGGTTAGCTCCTTCGGTCCTCCGATCGTTGTCAGAAGTAA
GTTGGCCGCAGTGTTATCACTCATGGTTATGGCAGCACTGCATAATTCTCTTACTGTCATGCCATCCGTA
AGATGCTTTTCTGTGACTGGTGAGTACTCAACCAAGTCATTCTGAGAATAGTGTATGCGGCGACCGAGTT
GCTCTTGCCCGGCGTCAATACGGGATAATACCGCGCCACATAGCAGAACTTTAAAAGTGCTCATCATTGG
AAAACGTTCTTCGGGGCGAAAACTCTCAAGGATCTTACCGCTGTTGAGATCCAGTTCGATGTAACCCACT
CGTGCACCCAACTGATCTTCAGCATCTTTTACTTTCACCAGCGTTTCTGGGTGAGCAAAAACAGGAAGGC
AAAATGCCGCAAAAAAGGGAATAAGGGCGACACGGAAATGTTGAATACTCATACTCTTCCTTTTTCAATA
TTATTGAAGCATTTATCAGGGTTATTGTCTCATGAGCGGATACATATTTGAATGTATTTAGAAAAATAAA
CAAATAGGGGTTCCGCGCACATTTCCCCGAAAAGTGCCACCTGACGTCGACGGATCGGGAGATCCTGTAC
GGGCCAGATATCCGCGTTGACATTGATTATTGACTAGTTATTAATAGTAATCAATTACGGGGTCATTAGT
TCATAGCCCATATATGGAGTTCCGCGTTACATAACTTACGGTAAATGGCCCGCCTGGCTGACCGCCCAAC
GACCCCCGCCCATTGACGTCAATAATGACGTATGTTCCCATAGTAACGCCAATAGGGACTTTCCATTGAC
GTCAATGGGTGGAGTATTTACGGTAAACTGCCCACTTGGCAGTACATCAAGTGTATCATATGCCAAGTAC
GCCCCCTATTGACGTCAATGACGGTAAATGGCCCGCCTGGCATTATGCCCAGTACATGACCTTATGGGAC
TTTCCTACTTGGCAGTACATCTACGTATTAGTCATCGCTATTACCATGGTGATGCGGTTTTGGCAGTACA
TCAATGGGCGTGGATAGCGGTTTGACTCACGGGGATTTCCAAGTCTCCACCCCATTGACGTCAATGGGAG
TTTGTTTTGGCACCAAAATCAACGGGACTTTCCAAAATGTCGTAACAACTCCGCCCCATTGACGCAAATG
GGCGGTAGGCGTGTACGGTGGGAGGTCTATATAAGCAGAGCTCTCCCTATCAGTGATAGAGATCTCCCTA
TCAGTGATAGAGATCGTCGACGAGCTCGTTTAGTGAACCGTCAGATCGCCTGGAGACGCCATCCACGCTG
TTTTGACCTCCATAGAAGACACCGGGACCGATCCAGCCTCCGGCAAGCTTGCCGCCACCATGTACCCCTA
CGACGTGCCCGATTACGCCGGACCCAAGAAAAAGCGGAAAGTGGGCGGATCCATG
[486 nt withheld, positions 5041-5526]
TAAC
Features (pLannotate 1.2.2; 20 found; start..end, strand, type, name):
     46..270     +  polyA_signal   bGH poly(A) signal: bovine growth hormone polyadenylation signal
    274..295     +  promoter       SV40 promoter (fragment): SV40 enhancer and early promoter
    316..744     +  rep_origin     f1 ori (sequence partly withheld): f1 bacteriophage origin of replication; arrow indicates direction of (+) strand synthesis
    758..1087    +  promoter       SV40 promoter: SV40 enhancer and early promoter
   1139..1738    +  CDS            PuroR: puromycin N-acetyltransferase; pac from Streptomyces alboniger; confers resistance to puromycin
   1748..1873    +  CDS            ble (fragment): BLE_KLEPN - Experimental evidence at protein level: Swiss-Prot protein existence level 1. Binding protein with a strong affinity to the bleomycin family of antibiotics. Binds to CL990; an antimitotic-antibiotic compound. From Klebsiella pneumoniae.
   1868..1989    +  polyA_signal   SV40 poly(A) signal: SV40 polyadenylation signal
   2063..2079    -  protein_bind   lac operator: The lac repressor binds to the lac operator to inhibit transcription in E. coli. This inhibition can be relieved by adding lactose or isopropyl-β-D-thiogalactopyranoside (IPTG). lac repressor encoded by lacI
   2087..2117    -  promoter       lac promoter: promoter for the E. coli lac operon
   2132..2153    -  protein_bind   CAP binding site: CAP binding activates transcription in the presence of cAMP. E. coli catabolite activator protein
   2166..2258    -  CDS            lacI (fragment): lac repressor; lacI; The lac repressor binds to the lac operator to inhibit transcription in E. coli. This inhibition can be relieved by adding lactose or isopropyl-β-D-thiogalactopyranoside (IPTG).
   2441..3026    -  rep_origin     ori: high-copy-number ColE1/pMB1/pBR322/pUC origin of replication
   3197..4057    -  CDS            AmpR: β-lactamase; bla; confers resistance to ampicillin, carbenicillin, and related antibiotics
   4058..4162    -  promoter       AmpR promoter: bla
   4234..4613    +  enhancer       CMV enhancer: human cytomegalovirus immediate early enhancer
   4614..4817    +  promoter       CMV promoter: human cytomegalovirus (CMV) immediate early promoter
   4819..4838    +  promoter       PLtetO-1 promoter (fragment): modified phage lambda PL promoter with tet operator sites (Lutz and Bujard, 1997)
   4840..4859    +  promoter       PLtetO-1 promoter (fragment): modified phage lambda PL promoter with tet operator sites (Lutz and Bujard, 1997)
   4867..4900    +  promoter       TRE3GV promoter (fragment): 3rd-generation Tet-responsive promoter that can be activated by binding of Tet-On® 3G, optimized for retroviral and lentiviral vectors
   5038..5526    +  CDS            PPO1_PHYPO (sequence partly withheld): Experimental evidence at protein level: Swiss-Prot protein existence level 1. Mediates the homing of a group I intron in the ribosomal DNA. Makes a four-base staggered cut in its ribosomal DNA target sequence. From Physarum polycephalum (Slime mold).
