[The description below was written by a language model from this plasmid's Addgene catalogue record and pLannotate feature annotations shown in this document.]
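Description:
pICE-HA-NLS-I-PpoI is a 5.5 kb mammalian expression plasmid built on the pICE backbone for constitutive or doxycycline-inducible production of the homing endonuclease I-PpoI from the slime mold Physarum polycephalum. It is propagated in E. coli as a high-copy plasmid through a ColE1/pUC-type origin with ampicillin selection (AmpR under its own bla promoter). It also carries an f1 phage origin. Remnants of lac promoter/operator sequence, a lacI fragment and a short ble fragment are annotated, and these appear to be backbone leftovers rather than functional elements.

The payload is a human codon-optimized I-PpoI coding sequence fused at its N terminus to an HA epitope tag and a nuclear localization signal, cloned between HindIII and XhoI sites. The feature table annotates only the I-PpoI reading frame, not the tag or NLS, which are described in the catalogue fields. Expression is driven by a "CMV-TET" promoter: the CMV immediate-early enhancer and promoter followed by two short elements detected as tet operator-containing fragments. Transcripts terminate at the bGH polyadenylation signal. In ordinary cells this promoter is constitutively active. In T-REx cells, which express the Tet repressor, transcription is blocked at the operators until doxycycline is added. A separate SV40 early promoter–PuroR–SV40 poly(A) cassette permits puromycin selection of transfected mammalian cells.

I-PpoI makes a four-base staggered cut at its ribosomal DNA target sequence, so the plasmid provides a way to generate site-specific DNA double-strand breaks in cells. This fits the associated publication, which concerns imaging of Ku foci and mechanisms of double-strand break repair.
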