Addgene plasmid #46963: pICE-HA-NLS-I-PpoI
Purpose: For constitutive or doxycycline-inducible expression of the site specific homing nuclease I-PpoI (human codon optimized). Confers resistance to puro. Use T-REx cells for doxy-inducible expression.
Depositing lab: Steve Jackson. Depositing organization: Gurdon Institute. Publication: A new method for high-resolution imaging of Ku foci to decipher mechanisms of DNA double-strand break repair. Britton S, Coates J, Jackson SP. J Cell Biol. 2013 Jul 29. 10.1083/jcb.201303073 PubMed 23897892.
Backbone
  Vector backbone: pICE
  Backbone size w/o insert (bp): 5044
  Total vector size (bp): 5530
  Vector type: Mammalian Expression
  Selectable markers: Puromycin
Growth in bacteria
  Bacterial resistance: Ampicillin, 100 μg/mL
  Growth temperature: 37°C
  Growth strain: XL1 Blue
  Copy number: High Copy
Gene/Insert
  Gene/Insert name: NLS-I-PpoI
  Species: Physarum polycephalum
  Insert size (bp): 570
  Promoter: CMV-TET
  Tag / fusion protein: HA (N terminal on insert)
  Cloning method: Restriction Enzyme; 5′ cloning site HinIII (not destroyed); 3′ cloning site XhoI (not destroyed)
  Sequencing primers: 5′ GTAGGCGTGTACGGTGGGAGG; 3′ TAGAAGGCACAGTCGAGG
Terms and licenses: Academic/Nonprofit Terms; Industry Terms: Not Available to Industry
How to cite: pICE-HA-NLS-I-PpoI was a gift from Steve Jackson (Addgene plasmid # 46963 ; http://n2t.net/addgene:46963 ; RRID:Addgene_46963)
