>Addgene plasmid #46963 | pICE-HA-NLS-I-PpoI | addgene partial sequence | sequence record 69161 | BGH-rev 5'-TAGAAGGCACAGTCGAGG-3'
GTCTCGAGTTA
[486 nt withheld, positions 12-497]
CATGGATCCGCCCACTTTCCGCTTTTTCTTGGGTCCGGCGTAATCGGGCACGTCGTAGGGGTACATGGTG
GCGGCAAGCTTGCCGGAGGCTGGATCGGTCCCGGTGTCTTCTATGGAGGTCAAAACAGCGTGGATGGCGT
CTCCAGGCGATCTGACGGTTCACTAAACGAGCTCGTCGACGATCTCTATCACTGATAGGGAGATCTCTAT
CACTGATAGGGAGAGCTCTGCTTATATAGACCTCCCACCGTACACGCCTACCGCCCATTTGCGTCAATGG
GGCGGAGTTGTTACGACATTTTGGAAAGTCCCGTTG
